Addgene plasmid #135974: epi-ABEmax
Purpose: (Empty Backbone) Expresses ABEmax, EBNA1 and blasticidin resistence gene; cloning backbone for sgRNA; Contains Epstein-Barr virus oriP replication origin
Depositing lab: Yongming Wang. Depositing organization: Fudan University. Publication: Base Editing Mediated Generation of Point Mutations Into Human Pluripotent Stem Cells for Modeling Disease. Qi T, Wu F, Xie Y, Gao S, Li M, Pu J, Li D, Lan F, Wang Y. Front Cell Dev Biol. 2020 Sep 25;8:590581. doi: 10.3389/fcell.2020.590581. eCollection 2020. PubMed 33102492.
Backbone
  Vector backbone: epiCRISPR plasmid
  Modifications to backbone: Contains D10A mutation within ABEmax
  Vector type: Mammalian Expression
  Selectable markers: Blasticidin
Growth in bacteria
  Bacterial resistance: Ampicillin, 100 μg/mL
  Growth temperature: 37°C
  Growth strain: DH5alpha
  Copy number: High Copy
Gene/Insert
  Gene/Insert name: None
Terms and licenses: Academic/Nonprofit Terms; Industry Terms: Not Available to Industry
How to cite: epi-ABEmax was a gift from Yongming Wang (Addgene plasmid # 135974 ; http://n2t.net/addgene:135974 ; RRID:Addgene_135974)
