[The description below was written by a language model from this plasmid's Addgene catalogue record.]
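Description:
epi-ABEmax is a mammalian expression plasmid built on the epiCRISPR backbone and designed for episomal delivery of an adenine base editor. It is catalogued as an empty backbone: no guide sequence is present, and the plasmid serves as a cloning vector into which a user-chosen sgRNA is inserted. In bacteria it is propagated as a high-copy plasmid under ampicillin selection. The record does not provide a feature table, so the promoters driving the editor, the sgRNA cassette and the resistance gene, as well as the cloning sites used for guide insertion, are not stated.

The payload combines three expressed components with a viral replication element. ABEmax is an optimised adenine base editor in which an engineered deoxyadenosine deaminase is fused to a Cas9 nickase; the record notes the D10A mutation, which inactivates one nuclease domain so that the enzyme nicks rather than cuts both strands. This allows A•T to G•C conversions at the sgRNA-specified target without a double-strand break. EBNA1 together with the Epstein-Barr virus oriP origin lets the plasmid replicate and be retained as an extrachromosomal episome in dividing human cells, which prolongs editor expression without genomic integration. The blasticidin resistance gene permits selection and enrichment of transfected cells, which helps raise editing efficiency in hard-to-transfect cell types. According to the associated publication, the construct was used to introduce point mutations into human pluripotent stem cells for disease modelling.
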