>Addgene plasmid #135974 | epi-ABEmax | addgene partial sequence | sequence record 292518 | Addgene NGS Result
CTCCCCCGGCGGCCTCCACTACCTCCTCGACCCCGGCCTCCACTACCTCCTCGACCCCGGCCTCCACTGC
CTCCTCGACCCCGGCCTCCACCTCCTGCTCCTGCCCCTCCTGCTCCTGCCCCTCCTCCTGCTCCTGCCCC
TCCTGCCCCTCCTGCTCCTGCTCCTGCTCCTGTTCCACCGTGGGTCCCTTTGCAGCCAATGCAACTTGGA
CGTTTTTGGGGTCTCCGGACACCATCTCTATGTCTTGGCCCTGATCCTGAGCCGCCCGGGGCTCCTGGTC
TTCCGCCTCCTCGTCCTCGTCCTCTTCCCCGTCCTCGTCCATGGTTATCACCCCCTCTTCTTTGAGGTCC
ACTGCCGCCGGAGCCTTCTGGTCCAGATGTGTCTCCCTTCTCTCCTAGGCCATTTCCAGGTCCTGTACCT
GGCCCCTCGTCAGACATGATTCACACTAAAAGAGATCAATAGACATCTTTATTAGACGACGCTCAGTGAA
TACAGGGAGTGCAGACTCCTGCCCCCTCCAACAGCCCCCCCACCCTCATCCCCTTCATGGTCGCTGTCAG
ACAGATCCAGGTCTGAAAATTCCCCATCCTCCGAACCATCCTCGTCCTCATCACCAATTACTCGCAGCCC
GGAAAACTCCCGCTGAACATCCTCAAGATTTGCGTCCTGAGCCTCAAGCCAGGCCTCAAATTCCTCGTCC
CCCTTTTTGCTGGACGGTAGGGATGGGGATTCTCGGGACCCCTCCTCTTCCTCTTCAAGGTCACCAGACA
GAGATGCTACTGGGGCAACGGAAGAAAAGCTGGGTGCGGCCTGTGAGGATCAGCTTATCGATGATAAGCT
GTCAAACATGAGAATTCTTGAAGACGAAAGGGCCTCGTGATACGCCTATTTTTATAGGTTAATGTCATGA
TAATAATGGTTTCTTAGACGTCAGGTGGCACTTTTCGGGGAAATGTGCGCGGAACCCCTATTTGTTTATT
TTTCTAAATACATTCAAATATGTATCCGCTCATGAGACAATAACCCTGATAAATGCTTCAATAATATTGA
AAAAGGAAGAGTATGAGTATTCAACATTTCCGTGTCGCCCTTATTCCCTTTTTTGCGGCATTTTGCCTTC
CTGTTTTTGCTCACCCAGAAACGCTGGTGAAAGTAAAAGATGCTGAAGATCAGTTGGGTGCACGAGTGGG
TTACATCGAACTGGATCTCAACAGCGGTAAGATCCTTGAGAGTTTTCGCCCCGAAGAACGTTTTCCAATG
ATGAGCACTTTTAAAGTTCTGCTATGTGGCGCGGTATTATCCCGTGTTGACGCCGGGCAAGAGCAACTCG
GTCGCCGCATACACTATTCTCAGAATGACTTGGTTGAGTACTCACCAGTCACAGAAAAGCATCTTACGGA
TGGCATGACAGTAAGAGAATTATGCAGTGCTGCCATAACCATGAGTGATAACACTGCGGCCAACTTACTT
CTGACAACGATCGGAGGACCGAAGGAGCTAACCGCTTTTTTGCACAACATGGGGGATCATGTAACTCGCC
TTGATCGTTGGGAACCGGAGCTGAATGAAGCCATACCAAACGACGAGCGTGACACCACGATGCCTGCAGC
AATGGCAACAACGTTGCGCAAACTATTAACTGGCGAACTACTTACTCTAGCTTCCCGGCAACAATTAATA
GACTGGATGGAGGCGGATAAAGTTGCAGGACCACTTCTGCGCTCGGCCCTTCCGGCTGGCTGGTTTATTG
CTGATAAATCTGGAGCCGGTGAGCGTGGGTCTCGCGGTATCATTGCAGCACTGGGGCCAGATGGTAAGCC
CTCCCGTATCGTAGTTATCTACACGACGGGGAGTCAGGCAACTATGGATGAACGAAATAGACAGATCGCT
GAGATAGGTGCCTCACTGATTAAGCATTGGTAACTGTCAGACCAAGTTTACTCATATATACTTTAGATTG
ATTTAAAACTTCATTTTTAATTTAAAAGGATCTAGGTGAAGATCCTTTTTGATAATCTCATGACCAAAAT
CCCTTAACGTGAGTTTTCGTTCCACTGAGCGTCAGACCCCGTAGAAAAGATCAAAGGATCTTCTTGAGAT
CCTTTTTTTCTGCGCGTAATCTGCTGCTTGCAAACAAAAAAACCACCGCTACCAGCGGTGGTTTGTTTGC
CGGATCAAGAGCTACCAACTCTTTTTCCGAAGGTAACTGGCTTCAGCAGAGCGCAGATACCAAATACTGT
CCTTCTAGTGTAGCCGTAGTTAGGCCACCACTTCAAGAACTCTGTAGCACCGCCTACATACCTCGCTCTG
CTAATCCTGTTACCAGTGGCTGCTGCCAGTGGCGATAAGTCGTGTCTTACCGGGTTGGACTCAAGACGAT
AGTTACCGGATAAGGCGCAGCGGTCGGGCTGAACGGGGGGTTCGTGCACACAGCCCAGCTTGGAGCGAAC
GACCTACACCGAACTGAGATACCTACAGCGTGAGCTATGAGAAAGCGCCACGCTTCCCGAAGGGAGAAAG
GCGGACAGGTATCCGGTAAGCGGCAGGGTCGGAACAGGAGAGCGCACGAGGGAGCTTCCAGGGGGAAACG
CCTGGTATCTTTATAGTCCTGTCGGGTTTCGCCACCTCTGACTTGAGCGTCGATTTTTGTGATGCTCGTC
AGGGGGGCGGAGCCTATGGAAAAACGCCAGCAACGCGGCCTTTTTACGGTTCCTGGCCTTTTGCTGGCCT
TGAAGCTGTCCCTGATGGTCGTCATCTACCTGCCTGGACAGCATGGCCTGCAACGCGGGCATCCCGATGC
CGCCGGAAGCGAGAAGAATCATAATGGGGAAGGCCATCCAGCCTCGCGTCGAACTAGATGATCCGGCTGT
GGAATGTGTGTCAGTTAGGGTGTGGAAAGTCCCCAGGCTCCCCAGCAGGCAGAAGTATGCAAAGCATGCA
TTATGTCTAGAGATCCGACGCCGCCATCTCTAGGCCCGCGCCGGCCCCCTCGCACAGACTTGTGGGAGAA
GCTCGGCTACTCCCCTGCCCCGGTTAATTTGCATATAATATTTCCTAGTAACTATAGAGGCTTAATGTGC
GATAAAAGACAGATAATCTGTTCTTTTTAATACTAGCTACATTTTACATGATAGGCTTGGATTTCTATAA
GAGATACAAATACTAAATTATTATTTTAAAAAACAGCACAAAAGGAAACTCACCCTAACTGTAAAGTAAT
TGTGTGTTTTGAGACTATAAATATGCATGCGAGAAAAGCCTTGTTTAGAAGAGCGATGCTCTTCGGTTTT
AGAGCTAGAAATAGCAAGTTAAAATAAGGCTAGTCCGTTATCAACTTGAAAAAGTGGCACCGAGTCGGTG
CTTTTTTGAATTCTAGATCTTGAGACAAATGGCAGTATTCATCCACAATTTTAAAAGAAAAGGGGGGATT
GGGGGGTACAGTGCAGGGGAAAGAATAGTAGACATAATAGCAACAGACATACAAACTAAAGAATTACAAA
AACAAATTACAAAAATTCAAAATTTTCGGGTTTATTACAGGGACAGCAGAGATCCACTTTGGCGCCGGCT
CGAGTGGCTCCGGTGCCCGTCAGTGGGCAGAGCGCACATCGCCCACAGTCCCCGAGAAGTTGGGGGGAGG
GGTCGGCAATTGAACCGGTGCCTAGAGAAGGTGGCGCGGGGTAAACTGGGAAAGTGATGTCGTGTACTGG
CTCCGCCTTTTTCCCGAGGGTGGGGGAGAACCGTATATAAGTGCAGTAGTCGCCGTGAACGTTCTTTTTC
GCAACGGGTTTGCCGCCAGAACACAGGTGTCGTGACGCGGGATCCGCCACCATGAAACGGACAGCCGACG
GAAGCGAGTTCGAGTCACCAAAGAAGAAGCGGAAAGTCTCTGAAGTCGAGTTTAGCCACGAGTATTGGAT
GAGGCACGCACTGACCCTGGCAAAGCGAGCATGGGATGAAAGAGAAGTCCCCGTGGGCGCCGTGCTGGTG
CACAACAATAGAGTGATCGGAGAGGGATGGAACAGGCCAATCGGCCGCCACGACCCTACCGCACACGCAG
AGATCATGGCACTGAGGCAGGGAGGCCTGGTCATGCAGAATTACCGCCTGATCGATGCCACCCTGTATGT
GACACTGGAGCCATGCGTGATGTGCGCAGGAGCAATGATCCACAGCAGGATCGGAAGAGTGGTGTTCGGA
GCACGGGACGCCAAGACCGGCGCAGCAGGCTCCCTGATGGATGTGCTGCACCACCCCGGCATGAACCACC
GGGTGGAGATCACAGAGGGAATCCTGGCAGACGAGTGCGCCGCCCTGCTGAGCGATTTCTTTAGAATGCG
GAGACAGGAGATCAAGGCCCAGAAGAAGGCACAGAGCTCCACCGACTCTGGAGGATCTAGCGGAGGATCC
TCTGGAAGCGAGACACCAGGCACAAGCGAGTCCGCCACACCAGAGAGCTCCGGCGGCTCCTCCGGAGGAT
CCTCTGAGGTGGAGTTTTCCCACGAGTACTGGATGAGACATGCCCTGACCCTGGCCAAGAGGGCACGCGA
TGAGAGGGAGGTGCCTGTGGGAGCCGTGCTGGTGCTGAACAATAGAGTGATCGGCGAGGGCTGGAACAGA
GCCATCGGCCTGCACGACCCAACAGCCCATGCCGAAATTATGGCCCTGAGACAGGGCGGCCTGGTCATGC
AGAACTACAGACTGATTGACGCCACCCTGTACGTGACATTCGAGCCTTGCGTGATGTGCGCCGGCGCCAT
GATCCACTCTAGGATCGGCCGCGTGGTGTTTGGCGTGAGGAACGCAAAAACCGGCGCCGCAGGCTCCCTG
ATGGACGTGCTGCACTACCCCGGCATGAATCACCGCGTCGAAATTACCGAGGGAATCCTGGCAGATGAAT
GTGCCGCCCTGCTGTGCTATTTCTTTCGGATGCCTAGACAGGTGTTCAATGCTCAGAAGAAGGCCCAGAG
CTCCACCGACTCCGGAGGATCTAGCGGAGGCTCCTCTGGCTCTGAGACACCTGGCACAAGCGAGAGCGCA
ACACCTGAAAGCAGCGGGGGCAGCAGCGGGGGGTCAGACAAGAAGTACAGCATCGGCCTGGCCATCGGCA
CCAACTCTGTGGGCTGGGCCGTGATCACCGACGAGTACAAGGTGCCCAGCAAGAAATTCAAGGTGCTGGG
CAACACCGACCGGCACAGCATCAAGAAGAACCTGATCGGAGCCCTGCTGTTCGACAGCGGCGAAACAGCC
GAGGCCACCCGGCTGAAGAGAACCGCCAGAAGAAGATACACCAGACGGAAGAACCGGATCTGCTATCTGC
AAGAGATCTTCAGCAACGAGATGGCCAAGGTGGACGACAGCTTCTTCCACAGACTGGAAGAGTCCTTCCT
GGTGGAAGAGGATAAGAAGCACGAGCGGCACCCCATCTTCGGCAACATCGTGGACGAGGTGGCCTACCAC
GAGAAGTACCCCACCATCTACCACCTGAGAAAGAAACTGGTGGACAGCACCGACAAGGCCGACCTGCGGC
TGATCTATCTGGCCCTGGCCCACATGATCAAGTTCCGGGGCCACTTCCTGATCGAGGGCGACCTGAACCC
CGACAACAGCGACGTGGACAAGCTGTTCATCCAGCTGGTGCAGACCTACAACCAGCTGTTCGAGGAAAAC
CCCATCAACGCCAGCGGCGTGGACGCCAAGGCCATCCTGTCTGCCAGACTGAGCAAGAGCAGACGGCTGG
AAAATCTGATCGCCCAGCTGCCCGGCGAGAAGAAGAATGGCCTGTTCGGAAACCTGATTGCCCTGAGCCT
GGGCCTGACCCCCAACTTCAAGAGCAACTTCGACCTGGCCGAGGATGCCAAACTGCAGCTGAGCAAGGAC
ACCTACGACGACGACCTGGACAACCTGCTGGCCCAGATCGGCGACCAGTACGCCGACCTGTTTCTGGCCG
CCAAGAACCTGTCCGACGCCATCCTGCTGAGCGACATCCTGAGAGTGAACACCGAGATCACCAAGGCCCC
CCTGAGCGCCTCTATGATCAAGAGATACGACGAGCACCACCAGGACCTGACCCTGCTGAAAGCTCTCGTG
CGGCAGCAGCTGCCTGAGAAGTACAAAGAGATTTTCTTCGACCAGAGCAAGAACGGCTACGCCGGCTACA
TTGACGGCGGAGCCAGCCAGGAAGAGTTCTACAAGTTCATCAAGCCCATCCTGGAAAAGATGGACGGCAC
CGAGGAACTGCTCGTGAAGCTGAACAGAGAGGACCTGCTGCGGAAGCAGCGGACCTTCGACAACGGCAGC
ATCCCCCACCAGATCCACCTGGGAGAGCTGCACGCCATTCTGCGGCGGCAGGAAGATTTTTACCCATTCC
TGAAGGACAACCGGGAAAAGATCGAGAAGATCCTGACCTTCCGCATCCCCTACTACGTGGGCCCTCTGGC
CAGGGGAAACAGCAGATTCGCCTGGATGACCAGAAAGAGCGAGGAAACCATCACCCCCTGGAACTTCGAG
GAAGTGGTGGACAAGGGCGCTTCCGCCCAGAGCTTCATCGAGCGGATGACCAACTTCGATAAGAACCTGC
CCAACGAGAAGGTGCTGCCCAAGCACAGCCTGCTGTACGAGTACTTCACCGTGTATAACGAGCTGACCAA
AGTGAAATACGTGACCGAGGGAATGAGAAAGCCCGCCTTCCTGAGCGGCGAGCAGAAAAAGGCCATCGTG
GACCTGCTGTTCAAGACCAACCGGAAAGTGACCGTGAAGCAGCTGAAAGAGGACTACTTCAAGAAAATCG
AGTGCTTCGACTCCGTGGAAATCTCCGGCGTGGAAGATCGGTTCAACGCCTCCCTGGGCACATACCACGA
TCTGCTGAAAATTATCAAGGACAAGGACTTCCTGGACAATGAGGAAAACGAGGACATTCTGGAAGATATC
GTGCTGACCCTGACACTGTTTGAGGACAGAGAGATGATCGAGGAACGGCTGAAAACCTATGCCCACCTGT
TCGACGACAAAGTGATGAAGCAGCTGAAGCGGCGGAGATACACCGGCTGGGGCAGGCTGAGCCGGAAGCT
GATCAACGGCATCCGGGACAAGCAGTCCGGCAAGACAATCCTGGATTTCCTGAAGTCCGACGGCTTCGCC
AACAGAAACTTCATGCAGCTGATCCACGACGACAGCCTGACCTTTAAAGAGGACATCCAGAAAGCCCAGG
TGTCCGGCCAGGGCGATAGCCTGCACGAGCACATTGCCAATCTGGCCGGCAGCCCCGCCATTAAGAAGGG
CATCCTGCAGACAGTGAAGGTGGTGGACGAGCTCGTGAAAGTGATGGGCCGGCACAAGCCCGAGAACATC
GTGATCGAAATGGCCAGAGAGAACCAGACCACCCAGAAGGGACAGAAGAACAGCCGCGAGAGAATGAAGC
GGATCGAAGAGGGCATCAAAGAGCTGGGCAGCCAGATCCTGAAAGAACACCCCGTGGAAAACACCCAGCT
GCAGAACGAGAAGCTGTACCTGTACTACCTGCAGAATGGGCGGGATATGTACGTGGACCAGGAACTGGAC
ATCAACCGGCTGTCCGACTACGATGTGGACCATATCGTGCCTCAGAGCTTTCTGAAGGACGACTCCATCG
ACAACAAGGTGCTGACCAGAAGCGACAAGAACCGGGGCAAGAGCGACAACGTGCCCTCCGAAGAGGTCGT
GAAGAAGATGAAGAACTACTGGCGGCAGCTGCTGAACGCCAAGCTGATTACCCAGAGAAAGTTCGACAAT
CTGACCAAGGCCGAGAGAGGCGGCCTGAGCGAACTGGATAAGGCCGGCTTCATCAAGAGACAGCTGGTGG
AAACCCGGCAGATCACAAAGCACGTGGCACAGATCCTGGACTCCCGGATGAACACTAAGTACGACGAGAA
TGACAAGCTGATCCGGGAAGTGAAAGTGATCACCCTGAAGTCCAAGCTGGTGTCCGATTTCCGGAAGGAT
TTCCAGTTTTACAAAGTGCGCGAGATCAACAACTACCACCACGCCCACGACGCCTACCTGAACGCCGTCG
TGGGAACCGCCCTGATCAAAAAGTACCCTAAGCTGGAAAGCGAGTTCGTGTACGGCGACTACAAGGTGTA
CGACGTGCGGAAGATGATCGCCAAGAGCGAGCAGGAAATCGGCAAGGCTACCGCCAAGTACTTCTTCTAC
AGCAACATCATGAACTTTTTCAAGACCGAGATTACCCTGGCCAACGGCGAGATCCGGAAGCGGCCTCTGA
TCGAGACAAACGGCGAAACCGGGGAGATCGTGTGGGATAAGGGCCGGGATTTTGCCACCGTGCGGAAAGT
GCTGAGCATGCCCCAAGTGAATATCGTGAAAAAGACCGAGGTGCAGACAGGCGGCTTCAGCAAAGAGTCT
ATCCTGCCCAAGAGGAACAGCGATAAGCTGATCGCCAGAAAGAAGGACTGGGACCCTAAGAAGTACGGCG
GCTTCGACAGCCCCACCGTGGCCTATTCTGTGCTGGTGGTGGCCAAAGTGGAAAAGGGCAAGTCCAAGAA
ACTGAAGAGTGTGAAAGAGCTGCTGGGGATCACCATCATGGAAAGAAGCAGCTTCGAGAAGAATCCCATC
GACTTTCTGGAAGCCAAGGGCTACAAAGAAGTGAAAAAGGACCTGATCATCAAGCTGCCTAAGTACTCCC
TGTTCGAGCTGGAAAACGGCCGGAAGAGAATGCTGGCCTCTGCCGGCGAACTGCAGAAGGGAAACGAACT
GGCCCTGCCCTCCAAATATGTGAACTTCCTGTACCTGGCCAGCCACTATGAGAAGCTGAAGGGCTCCCCC
GAGGATAATGAGCAGAAACAGCTGTTTGTGGAACAGCACAAGCACTACCTGGACGAGATCATCGAGCAGA
TCAGCGAGTTCTCCAAGAGAGTGATCCTGGCCGACGCTAATCTGGACAAAGTGCTGTCCGCCTACAACAA
GCACCGGGATAAGCCCATCAGAGAGCAGGCCGAGAATATCATCCACCTGTTTACCCTGACCAATCTGGGA
GCCCCTGCCGCCTTCAAGTACTTTGACACCACCATCGACCGGAAGAGGTACACCAGCACCAAAGAGGTGC
TGGACGCCACCCTGATCCACCAGAGCATCACCGGCCTGTACGAGACACGGATCGACCTGTCTCAGCTGGG
AGGTGACTCTGGCGGCTCAAAAAGAACCGCCGACGGCAGCGAATTCGAGCCCAAGAAGAAGAGGAAAGTC
TAAGCCTCGACTGTGCCTTCTAGTTGCCAGCCATCTGTTGTTTGCCCCTCCCCCGTGCCTTCCTTGACCC
TGGAAGGTGCCACTCCCACTGTCCTTTCCTAATAAAATGAGGAAATTGCATCGCATTGTCTGAGTAGGTG
TCATTCTATTCTGGGGGGTGGGGTGGGGCAGGACAGCAAGGGGGAGGATTGGGAAGAGAATAGCAGGCAT
GCTGGGGATGCGGTGGGCTCTATGGCTTCTGAGGCGGAAAGAACCAGCTGGGGCTCGATACCGCTGTGGA
ATGTGTGTCAGTTAGGGTGTGGAAAGTCCCCAGGCTCCCCAGCAGGCAGAAGTATGCAAAGCATGCATCT
CAATTAGTCAGCAACCAGGTGTGGAAAGTCCCCAGGCTCCCCAGCAGGCAGAAGTATGCAAAGCATGCAT
CTCAATTAGTCAGCAACCATAGTCCCGCCCCTAACTCCGCCCATCCCGCCCCTAACTCCGCCCAGTTCCG
CCCATTCTCCGCCCCATGGCTGACTAATTTTTTTTATTTATGCAGAGGCCGAGGCCGCCTCGGCCTCTGA
GCTATTCCAGAAGTAGTGAGGAGGCTTTTTTGGAGGCCTAGGCTTTTGCAAAAAGCTCCCGGGAGCTTGG
ATAATGGCCAAGCCTTTGTCTCAAGAAGAATCCACCCTCATTGAAAGAGCAACGGCTACAATCAACAGCA
TCCCCATCTCTGAAGACTACAGCGTCGCCAGCGCAGCTCTCTCTAGCGACGGCCGCATCTTCACTGGTGT
CAATGTATATCATTTTACTGGGGGACCTTGTGCAGAACTCGTGGTGCTGGGCACTGCTGCTGCTGCGGCA
GCTGGCAACCTGACTTGTATCGTCGCGATCGGAAATGAGAACAGGGGCATCTTGAGCCCCTGCGGACGGT
GCCGACAGGTGCTTCTCGATCTGCATCCTGGGATCAAAGCCATAGTGAAGGACAGTGATGGACAGCCGAC
GGCAGTTGGGATTCGTGAATTGCTGCCCTCTGGTTATGTGTGGGAGGGCTAAGAATTCTTCGAAATGACC
GACCAAGCGACGCCCAACCTGCCATCACGAGATTTCGATTCCACCGCCGCCTTCTATGAAAGGTTGGGCT
TCGGAATCGTTTTCCGGGACGCCGGCTGGATGATCCTCCAGCGCGGGGATCTCATGCTGGAGTTCTTCGC
CCACCCCAACTTGTTTATTGCAGCTTATAATGGTTACAAATAAAGCAATAGCATCACAAATTTCACAAAT
AAAGCATTTTTTTCACTGCATTCTAGTTGTGGTTTGTCCAAACTCATCAATGTATCTTATCATGTCTGGA
TCCCTTGAAATACATCCACAGGTACACCTCCAATTGACTCAAATGATGTCAATTAGTCTATCAGAAGCTT
GTGGAAGGCTGGAGACGGTCACAGCTTGTCTGTAAGCGGATGCCGGGAGCAGACAAGCCCGTCAGGGCGC
GTCAGCGGGTGTTGGCGGGTGTCGGGGCGCAGCCATGAGGTCGACTCTAGAGGATCGATCCCCGCCCCGG
ACGAACTAAACCTGACTACGACATCTCTGCCCCTTCTTCGCGGGGCAGTGCATGTAATCCCTTCAGTTGG
TTGGTACAACTTGCCAACTGGGCCCTGTTCCACATGTGACACGGGGGGGGACCAAACACAAAGGGGTTCT
CTGACTGTAGTTGACATCCTTATAAATGGATGTGCACATTTGCCAACACTGAGTGGCTTTCATCCTGGAG
CAGACTTTGCAGTCTGTGGACTGCAACACAACATTGCCTTTATGTGTAACTCTTGGCTGAAGCTCTTACA
CCAATGCTGGGGGACATGTACCTCCCAGGGGCCCAGGAAGACTACGGGAGGCTACACCAACGTCAATCAG
AGGGGCCTGTGTAGCTACCGATAAGCGGACCCTCAAGAGGGCATTAGCAATAGTGTTTATAAGGCCCCCT
TGTTAACCCTAAACGGGTAGCATATGCTTCCCGGGTAGTAGTATATACTATCCAGACTAACCCTAATTCA
ATAGCATATGTTACCCAACGGGAAGCATATGCTATCGAATTAGGGTTAGTAAAAGGGTCCTAAGGAACAG
CGATATCTCCCACCCCATGAGCTGTCACGGTTTTATTTACATGGGGTCAGGATTCCACGAGGGTAGTGAA
CCATTTTAGTCACAAGGGCAGTGGCTGAAGATCAAGGAGCGGGCAGTGAACTCTCCTGAATCTTCGCCTG
CTTCTTCATTCTCCTTCGTTTAGCTAATAGAATAACTGCTGAGTTGTGAACAGTAAGGTGTATGTGAGGT
GCTCGAAAACAAGGTTTCAGGTGACGCCCCCAGAATAAAATTTGGACGGGGGGTTCAGTGGTGGCATTGT
GCTATGACACCAATATAACCCTCACAAACCCCTTGGGCAATAAATACTAGTGTAGGAATGAAACATTCTG
AATATCTTTAACAATAGAAATCCATGGGGTGGGGACAAGCCGTAAAGACTGGATGTCCATCTCACACGAA
TTTATGGCTATGGGCAACACATAATCCTAGTGCAATATGATACTGGGGTTATTAAGATGTGTCCCAGGCA
GGGACCAAGACAGGTGAACCATGTTGTTACACTCTATTTGTAACAAGGGGAAAGAGAGTGGACGCCGACA
GCAGCGGACTCCACTGGTTGTCTCTAACACCCCCGAAAATTAAACGGGGCTCCACGCCAATGGGGCCCAT
AAACAAAGACAAGTGGCCACTCTTTTTTTTGAAATTGTGGAGTGGGGGCACGCGTCAGCCCCCACACGCC
GCCCTGCGGTTTTGGACTGTAAAATAAGGGTGTAATAACTTGGCTGATTGTAACCCCGCTAACCACTGCG
GTCAAACCACTTGCCCACAAAACCACTAATGGCACCCCGGGGAATACCTGCATAAGTAGGTGGGCGGGCC
AAGATAGGGGCGCGATTGCTGCGATCTGGAGGACAAATTACACACACTTGCGCCTGAGCGCCAAGCACAG
GGTTGTTGGTCCTCATATTCACGAGGTCGCTGAGAGCACGGTGGGCTAATGTTGCCATGGGTAGCATATA
CTACCCAAATATCTGGATAGCATATGCTATCCTAATCTATATCTGGGTAGCATAGGCTATCCTAATCTAT
ATCTGGGTAGTATATGCTATCCTAATCTGTATCCGGGTAGCATATGCTATCCTAATAGAGATTAGGGTAG
CATATGCTATCCTAATCTATATCTGGGTAGCATAGGCTATCCTAATCTATATCTGGGTAGTATATGCTAT
CCTAATCTGTATCCGGGTAGCATATGCTATCCTAATAGAGATTAGGGTAGTATATGCTATCCTAATTTAT
ATCTGGGTAGCATATACTACCCAAATATCTGGATAGCATATGCTATCCTAATCTATATCTGGGTAGCATA
TGCTATCCTAATCTATATCTGGGTAGCATAGGCTATCCTAATCTATATCTGGGTAGCATATGCTATCCTA
ATCTATATCTGGGTAGTATATGCTATCCTAATTTATATCTGGGTAGCATAGGCTATCCTAATCTATATCT
GGGTAGCATATGCTATCCTAATCTATATCTGGGTAGTATATGCTATCCTAATCTGTATCCGGGTAGCATA
TGCTATCCTCATGCATATACAGTCAGCATATGATACCCAGTAGTAGAGTGGGAGTGCTATCCTTTGCATA
TGCCGCCACCTCCCAAGGGGGCGTGAATTTTCGCTGCTTGTCCTTTTCCTGCTGGTTGCTCCCATTCTTA
GGTGAATTTAAGGAGGCCAGGCTAAAGCCGTCGCATGTCTGATTGCTCACCAGGTAAATGTCGCTAATGT
TTTCCAACGCGAGAAGGTGTTGAGCGCGGAGCTGAGTGACGTGACAACATGGGTATGCCCAATTGCCCCA
TGTTGGGAGGACGAAAATGGTGACAAGACAGATGGCCAGAAATACACCAACAGCACGCATGATGTCTACT
GGGGATTTATTCTTTAGTGCGGGGGAATACACGGCTTTTAATACGATTGAGGGCGTCTCCTAACAAGTTA
CATCACTCCTGCCCTTCCTCACCCTCATCTCCATCACCTCCTTCATCTCCGTCATCTCCGTCATCACCCT
CCGCGGCAGCCCCTTCCACCATAGGTGGAAACCAGGGAGGCAAATCTACTCCATCGTCAAAGCTGCACAC
AGTCACCCTGATATTGCAGGTAGGAGCGGGCTTTGTCATAACAAGGTCCTTAATCGCATCCTTCAAAACC
TCAGCAAATATATGAGTTTGTAAAAAGACCATGAAATAACAGACAATGGACTCCCTTAGCGGGCCAGGTT
GTGGGCCGGGTCCAGGGGCCATTCCAAAGGGGAGACGACTCAATGGTGTAAGACGACATTGTGGAATAGC
AAGGGCAGTTCCTCGCCTTAGGTTGTAAAGGGAGGTCTTACTACCTCCATATACGAACACACCGGCGACC
CAAGTTCCTTCGTCGGTAGTCCTTTCTACGTGACTCCTAGCCAGGAGAGCTCTTAAACCTTCTGCAATGT
TCTCAAATTTCGGGTTGGAACCTCCTTGACCACGATGCTTTCCAAACCACCCTCCTTTTTTGCGCCTGCC
TCCATCACCCTGACCCCGGGGTCCAGTGCTTGGGCCTTCTCCTGGGTCATCTGCGGGGCCCTGCTCTATC
GCTCCCGGGGGCACGTCAGGCTCACCATCTGGGCCACCTTCTTGGTGGTATTCAAAATAATCGGCTTCCC
CTACAGGGTGGAAAAATGGCCTTCTACCTGGAGGGGGCCTGCGCGGTGGAGACCCGGATGATGATGACTG
ACTACTGGGACTCCTGGGCCTCTTTTCTCCACGTCCACGACCTCTCCCCCTGGCTCTTTCACGACTTCCC
CCCCTGGCTCTTTCACGTCCTCTACCCCGGCGGCCTCCACTACCTCCTCGACCCCGGCCTCCACTACCTC
CTCGACCCCGGCCTCCACTGCCTCCTCGACCCCGGCCTCCACCTCCTGCTCCTGCCCCTCCTGCTCCTGC
CCCTCCTCCTGCTCCTGCCCCTCCTGCCCCTCCTGCTCCTGCTCCTGCTCCTGTTCCACCGTGGGTCCCT
TTGCAGCCAATGCAACTTGGACGTTTTTGGGGTCTCCGGACACCATCTCTATGT
